Addgene plasmid #120650: Smp_016490-Cd4-bio-His
Purpose: Expression of recombinant S. mansoni protein
Depositing lab: Gavin Wright. Depositing organization: Wellcome Sanger Institute. Publication: A library of cell-surface and secreted proteins from Schistosoma mansoni identifies early serological markers of infection. Cécile Crosnier, Anna V. Protasio, Gabriel Rinaldi, Shona Wilson, Matthew Berriman, Gavin J. Wright. bioRXiv 10.1101/593616.
Backbone
  Vector backbone: pTT3
  Backbone manufacturer: Yves Durocher, NRC
  Backbone size w/o insert (bp): 6686
  Vector type: Mammalian Expression
Growth in bacteria
  Bacterial resistance: Ampicillin, 100 μg/mL
  Growth temperature: 37°C
  Growth strain: DH5alpha
  Copy number: High Copy
Gene/Insert
  Gene/Insert name: Smp_016490
  Species: Schistosoma mansoni
  Insert size (bp): 523
  Entrez Gene: Smp_016490.1 (a.k.a. Smp_016490.1, Smp_016490.2)
  Promoter: CMV
  Tag / fusion protein: ratCd4(d3+4)-bio-6His (C terminal on backbone)
  Cloning method: Restriction Enzyme; 5′ cloning site NotI (not destroyed); 3′ cloning site AscI (not destroyed)
Terms and licenses: Academic/Nonprofit Terms; Industry Terms: Not Available to Industry
How to cite: Smp_016490-Cd4-bio-His was a gift from Gavin Wright (Addgene plasmid # 120650 ; http://n2t.net/addgene:120650 ; RRID:Addgene_120650)
