[The description below was written by a language model from this plasmid's Addgene catalogue record and pLannotate feature annotations shown in this document.]
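Description:
Smp_016490-Cd4-bio-His is a mammalian expression plasmid built on the pTT3 backbone for producing a recombinant, secreted form of the Schistosoma mansoni protein Smp_016490. It is propagated in E. coli as a high-copy plasmid through a ColE1/pUC-type origin and selected with ampicillin via the β-lactamase gene. The backbone also carries a fragment of the Epstein-Barr virus oriP, which in cells supplying EBNA1 supports episomal retention of the plasmid and so favours high-yield transient expression. Short lac and tet promoter remnants in the annotation are vector leftovers with no evident role in the design.

The expression cassette is driven by the human CMV immediate-early enhancer and promoter, followed by adenovirus-derived leader and splice elements and a chimeric intron fragment that enhance mRNA processing and translation; the antisense "PTP" hit in this region most likely reflects the adenoviral origin of this leader sequence, not an expressed gene. A mouse immunoglobulin heavy chain signal sequence is annotated just upstream of the insert region and would direct the product into the secretory pathway. The 523 bp Smp_016490 insert is cloned between retained NotI and AscI sites, which makes the insert exchangeable, and is fused at its C terminus to rat Cd4 domains 3 and 4, a biotinylation ("bio") sequence and a 6xHis tag, with a rabbit β-globin polyadenylation signal terminating the transcript. The insert itself and the small bio and His tags are not picked up by the automated annotation. The Cd4 domains provide a common tag across such constructs, the bio sequence would allow capture on streptavidin, and the His tag permits affinity purification. The plasmid belongs to a library of S. mansoni cell-surface and secreted proteins used to identify early serological markers of infection.
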