Features (pLannotate 1.2.2; 18 found; start..end, strand, type, name):
      7..386     +  enhancer       CMV enhancer: human cytomegalovirus immediate early enhancer
    388..587     +  promoter       CMV promoter: human cytomegalovirus (CMV) immediate early promoter
    655..693     +  misc_feature   Ad SA (fragment): adenovirus major late transcript splice acceptor (Friedrich and Soriano, 1991)
    726..935     -  CDS            PTP (fragment): TERM_ADE02 - Experimental evidence at protein level: Swiss-Prot protein existence level 1. Protein covalently bound to the viral DNA that acts as a primer for viral genomic replication by DNA strand displacement. Assembles on the viral origin of replication in an initiation complex with viral polymerase, DBP, host NFIA and host POU2F1/OCT1. During initiation, the polymerase covalently couples the first dCTP with Ser- 580 of pTP. The terminal protein stimulates the template activity over 20 fold compared to protein-free templates. Neo-synthesized viral genomes are linked to two preterminal prot
    966..1055    +  intron         chimeric intron (fragment): chimera between introns from adenovirus and immunoglobulin heavy chain genes
   1074..1120    +  CDS            IgH signal sequence (fragment): signal sequence from the mouse immunoglobulin heavy chain variable region
   1722..2282    +  CDS            Cd4 (fragment): CD4_RAT - Experimental evidence at protein level: Swiss-Prot protein existence level 1. Integral membrane glycoprotein that plays an essential role in the immune response and serves multiple functions in responses against both external and internal offenses. In T-cells, functions primarily as a coreceptor for MHC class II molecule:peptide complex. The antigens presented by class II peptides are derived from extracellular proteins while class I peptides are derived from cytosolic proteins. Interacts simultaneously with the T-cell receptor (TCR) and the MHC class II presented by antigen presenti
   2442..2497    +  polyA_signal   β-globin poly(A) signal: rabbit β-globin polyadenylation signal (Gil and Proudfoot, 1987)
   3011..4692    -  rep_origin     oriP (fragment): Epstein-Barr virus oriP replication origin (Yates et al., 2000)
   4819..4923    +  promoter       AmpR promoter: bla
   4924..5784    +  CDS            AmpR: β-lactamase; bla; confers resistance to ampicillin, carbenicillin, and related antibiotics
   5955..6543    +  rep_origin     ori: high-copy-number ColE1/pMB1/pBR322/pUC origin of replication
   6726..6818    +  CDS            lacI (fragment): lac repressor; lacI; The lac repressor binds to the lac operator to inhibit transcription in E. coli. This inhibition can be relieved by adding lactose or isopropyl-β-D-thiogalactopyranoside (IPTG).
   6831..6852    +  protein_bind   CAP binding site: CAP binding activates transcription in the presence of cAMP. E. coli catabolite activator protein
   6867..6897    +  promoter       lac promoter: promoter for the E. coli lac operon
   6905..6921    +  protein_bind   lac operator: The lac repressor binds to the lac operator to inhibit transcription in E. coli. This inhibition can be relieved by adding lactose or isopropyl-β-D-thiogalactopyranoside (IPTG). lac repressor encoded by lacI
   6991..7007    +  promoter       tet promoter (fragment): E. coli promoter for tetracycline efflux protein gene
   7017..7042    -  CDS            bla(M) (fragment): β-lactamase lacking the signal sequence; bla(M); allows cytosolic expression of β-lactamase
>Addgene plasmid #120650 | Smp_016490-Cd4-bio-His | addgene full sequence | sequence record 234416 | Addgene NGS Result
CATGTTGACATTGATTATTGACTAGTTATTAATAGTAATCAATTACGGGGTCATTAGTTCATAGCCCATA
TATGGAGTTCCGCGTTACATAACTTACGGTAAATGGCCCGCCTGGCTGACCGCCCAACGACCCCCGCCCA
TTGACGTCAATAATGACGTATGTTCCCATAGTAACGCCAATAGGGACTTTCCATTGACGTCAATGGGTGG
AGTATTTACGGTAAACTGCCCACTTGGCAGTACATCAAGTGTATCATATGCCAAGTCCGCCCCCTATTGA
CGTCAATGACGGTAAATGGCCCGCCTGGCATTATGCCCAGTACATGACCTTACGGGACTTTCCTACTTGG
CAGTACATCTACGTATTAGTCATCGCTATTACCATGGTGATGCGGTTTTGGCAGTACACCAATGGGCGTG
GATAGCGGTTTGACTCACGGGGATTTCCAAGTCTCCACCCCATTGACGTCAATGGGAGTTTGTTTTGGCA
CCAAAATCAACGGGACTTTCCAAAATGTCGTAATAACCCCGCCCCGTTGACGCAAATGGGCGGTAGGCGT
GTACGGTGGGAGGTCTATATAAGCAGAGCTCGTTTAGTGAACCGTCAGATCCTCACTCTCTTCCGCATCG
CTGTCTGCGAGGGCCAGCTGTTGGGCTCGCGGTTGAGGACAAACTCTTCGCGGTCTTTCCAGTACTCTTG
GATCGGAAACCCGTCGGCCTCCGAACGGTACTCCGCCACCGAGGGACCTGAGCGAGTCCGCATCGACCGG
ATCGGAAAACCTCTCGAGAAAGGCGTCTAACCAGTCACAGTCGCAAGGTAGGCTGAGCACCGTGGCGGGC
GGCAGCGGGTGGCGGTCGGGGTTGTTTCTGGCGGAGGTGCTGCTGATGATGTAATTAAAGTAGGCGGTCT
TGAGACGGCGGATGGTCGAGGTGAGGTGTGGCAGGCTTGAGATCCAGCTGTTGGGGTGAGTACTCCCTCT
CAAAAGCGGGCATTACTTCTGCGCTAAGATTGTCAGTTTCCAAAAACGAGGAGGATTTGATATTCACCTG
GCCCGATCTGGCCATACACTTGAGTGACAATGACATCCACTTTGCCTTTCTCTCCACAGGTGTCCACTCC
CAGGTCCAAGTTTGCCACCATGGAGTTTCAGACCCAGGTACTCATGTCCCTGCTGCTCTGCATGTCTGGT
GCGGCCGCCGAGAGCATCGAGAGCAGCATCAACGAGTTCGAGCAGCTGCACTGCCAGCTGATCTGCGAGA
CATGCGTGATGAACGTGCGGGGCATCCGGTGGCTGCTGCTGCAGAGCTACACCAGAAAGACAATCGCCGA
GCTGCTGAGCGTGCTGTGCAACTTCTTCCCATACAAACAACCCAGAGCCCAGTGCAAGCGGTTCTTCAAG
GGCCCCTTCGAGGGCCTGGTGCACGACTTCGTGGTCAACATGAGCGTGTACGAGCCCTGCCAGTACCTGG
GCCTGTGCGAGACAGTGCAGGAAGAACTGATGAAGTCCCCCGACGACAGCTTCTACACCAACCTGCTGAT
GAAGACCCTGAGCATCGTGAAAGAGGACATCGAGTCCATCATCACCCCCGAGTCCATCGAGCAGGCCGCC
ACCAAGCTGTGCAGCAGCGACAATACCTGCATCCGGACCTTCGAGAAGTCCGCCATCGACTTCATCCGCG
TGATCACCAAGATCACAAACAAGTTCACCAGCACCTACCAGGGCGCGCCGTCGACCTCCATCACGGCCTA
TAAGAGTGAGGGGGAGTCAGCGGAGTTCTCCTTCCCACTCAACCTTGGAGAGGAAAGCCTGCAGGGAGAG
TTGAGATGGAAGGCAGAGAAGGCTCCTTCTTCCCAGTCCTGGATCACCTTCTCCCTAAAGAACCAAAAGG
TGTCTGTGCAGAAGTCTACTAGCAACCCCAAGTTCCAGCTGTCCGAAACGCTCCCACTCACCCTTCAGAT
ACCCCAGGTCTCCCTTCAGTTTGCTGGTTCTGGCAACCTGACCCTGACTCTGGACAGAGGGATACTGTAT
CAGGAAGTGAACCTGGTGGTGATGAAAGTGACTCAGCCCGACAGCAACACTTTGACCTGTGAGGTGATGG
GACCCACCTCACCCAAGATGAGACTGATCTTGAAGCAGGAGAATCAGGAGGCCAGGGTCTCCAGGCAGGA
GAAAGTGATTCAAGTGCAGGCCCCTGAAGCAGGGGTGTGGCAATGTCTACTGAGTGAAGGTGAAGAGGTC
AAGATGGACTCCAAGATCCAGGTTTTATCCAAAGGGTTGAATTCCGGCAGCCTGCACCACATCCTGGACG
CCCAGAAGATGCTGTGGAACCACAGGGACAGGAACCTGCCTCCTCTGGCCCCTCTGGGCCCCCACCACCA
TCACCACCATTGAGTCTAGACACGTGATTAATTAAGGATCCCCCGACCTCGACCTCTGGCTAATAAAGGA
AATTTATTTTCATTGCAATAGTGTGTTGGAATTTTTTGTGTCTCTCACTCGGAAGGACATATGGGAGGGC
AAATCATTTGGTCGAGATCCCTCGGAGATCTCTAGCTAGAGGATCGATCCCCGCCCCGGACGAACTAAAC
CTGACTACGACATCTCTGCCCCTTCTTCGCGGGGCAGTGCATGTAATCCCTTCAGTTGGTTGGTACAACT
TGCCAACTGGGCCCTGTTCCACATGTGACACGGGGGGGGACCAAACACAAAGGGGTTCTCTGACTGTAGT
TGACATCCTTATAAATGGATGTGCACATTTGCCAACACTGAGTGGCTTTCATCCTGGAGCAGACTTTGCA
GTCTGTGGACTGCAACACAACATTGCCTTTATGTGTAACTCTTGGCTGAAGCTCTTACACCAATGCTGGG
GGACATGTACCTCCCAGGGGCCCAGGAAGACTACGGGAGGCTACACCAACGTCAATCAGAGGGGCCTGTG
TAGCTACCGATAAGCGGACCCTCAAGAGGGCATTAGCAATAGTGTTTATAAGGCCCCCTTGTTAACCCTA
AACGGGTAGCATATGCTTCCCGGGTAGTAGTATATACTATCCAGACTAACCCTAATTCAATAGCATATGT
TACCCAACGGGAAGCATATGCTATCGAATTAGGGTTAGTAAAAGGGTCCTAAGGAACAGCGATATCTCCC
ACCCCATGAGCTGTCACGGTTTTATTTACATGGGGTCAGGATTCCACGAGGGTAGTGAACCATTTTAGTC
ACAAGGGCAGTGGCTGAAGATCAAGGAGCGGGCAGTGAACTCTCCTGAATCTTCGCCTGCTTCTTCATTC
TCCTTCGTTTAGCTAATAGAATAACTGCTGAGTTGTGAACAGTAAGGTGTATGTGAGGTGCTCGAAAACA
AGGTTTCAGGTGACGCCCCCAGAATAAAATTTGGACGGGGGGTTCAGTGGTGGCATTGTGCTATGACACC
AATATAACCCTCACAAACCCCTTGGGCAATAAATACTAGTGTAGGAATGAAACATTCTGAATATCTTTAA
CAATAGAAATCCATGGGGTGGGGACAAGCCGTAAAGACTGGATGTCCATCTCACACGAATTTATGGCTAT
GGGCAACACATAATCCTAGTGCAATATGATACTGGGGTTATTAAGATGTGTCCCAGGCAGGGACCAAGAC
AGGTGAACCATGTTGTTACACTCTATTTGTAACAAGGGGAAAGAGAGTGGACGCCGACAGCAGCGGACTC
CACTGGTTGTCTCTAACACCCCCGAAAATTAAACGGGGCTCCACGCCAATGGGGCCCATAAACAAAGACA
AGTGGCCACTCTTTTTTTTGAAATTGTGGAGTGGGGGCACGCGTCAGCCCCCACACGCCGCCCTGCGGTT
TTGGACTGTAAAATAAGGGTGTAATAACTTGGCTGATTGTAACCCCGCTAACCACTGCGGTCAAACCACT
TGCCCACAAAACCACTAATGGCACCCCGGGGAATACCTGCATAAGTAGGTGGGCGGGCCAAGATAGGGGC
GCGATTGCTGCGATCTGGAGGACAAATTACACACACTTGCGCCTGAGCGCCAAGCACAGGGTTGTTGGTC
CTCATATTCACGAGGTCGCTGAGAGCACGGTGGGCTAATGTTGCCATGGGTAGCATATACTACCCAAATA
TCTGGATAGCATATGCTATCCTAATCTATATCTGGGTAGCATAGGCTATCCTAATCTATATCTGGGTAGC
ATATGCTATCCTAATCTATATCTGGGTAGTATATGCTATCCTAATTTATATCTGGGTAGCATAGGCTATC
CTAATCTATATCTGGGTAGCATATGCTATCCTAATCTATATCTGGGTAGTATATGCTATCCTAATCTGTA
TCCGGGTAGCATATGCTATCCTAATAGAGATTAGGGTAGTATATGCTATCCTAATTTATATCTGGGTAGC
ATATACTACCCAAATATCTGGATAGCATATGCTATCCTAATCTATATCTGGGTAGCATATGCTATCCTAA
TCTATATCTGGGTAGCATAGGCTATCCTAATCTATATCTGGGTAGCATATGCTATCCTAATCTATATCTG
GGTAGTATATGCTATCCTAATTTATATCTGGGTAGCATAGGCTATCCTAATCTATATCTGGGTAGCATAT
GCTATCCTAATCTATATCTGGGTAGTATATGCTATCCTAATCTGTATCCGGGTAGCATATGCTATCCTCA
TGATAAGCTGTCAAACATGAGAATTTTCTTGAAGACGAAAGGGCCTCGTGATACGCCTATTTTTATAGGT
TAATGTCATGATAATAATGGTTTCTTAGACGTCAGGTGGCACTTTTCGGGGAAATGTGCGCGGAACCCCT
ATTTGTTTATTTTTCTAAATACATTCAAATATGTATCCGCTCATGAGACAATAACCCTGATAAATGCTTC
AATAATATTGAAAAAGGAAGAGTATGAGTATTCAACATTTCCGTGTCGCCCTTATTCCCTTTTTTGCGGC
ATTTTGCCTTCCTGTTTTTGCTCACCCAGAAACGCTGGTGAAAGTAAAAGATGCTGAAGATCAGTTGGGT
GCACGAGTGGGTTACATCGAACTGGATCTCAACAGCGGTAAGATCCTTGAGAGTTTTCGCCCCGAAGAAC
GTTTTCCAATGATGAGCACTTTTAAAGTTCTGCTATGTGGCGCGGTATTATCCCGTGTTGACGCCGGGCA
AGAGCAACTCGGTCGCCGCATACACTATTCTCAGAATGACTTGGTTGAGTACTCACCAGTCACAGAAAAG
CATCTTACGGATGGCATGACAGTAAGAGAATTATGCAGTGCTGCCATAACCATGAGTGATAACACTGCGG
CCAACTTACTTCTGACAACGATCGGAGGACCGAAGGAGCTAACCGCTTTTTTGCACAACATGGGGGATCA
TGTAACTCGCCTTGATCGTTGGGAACCGGAGCTGAATGAAGCCATACCAAACGACGAGCGTGACACCACG
ATGCCTGCAGCAATGGCAACAACGTTGCGCAAACTATTAACTGGCGAACTACTTACTCTAGCTTCCCGGC
AACAATTAATAGACTGGATGGAGGCGGATAAAGTTGCAGGACCACTTCTGCGCTCGGCCCTTCCGGCTGG
CTGGTTTATTGCTGATAAATCTGGAGCCGGTGAGCGTGGGTCTCGCGGTATCATTGCAGCACTGGGGCCA
GATGGTAAGCCCTCCCGTATCGTAGTTATCTACACGACGGGGAGTCAGGCAACTATGGATGAACGAAATA
GACAGATCGCTGAGATAGGTGCCTCACTGATTAAGCATTGGTAACTGTCAGACCAAGTTTACTCATATAT
ACTTTAGATTGATTTAAAACTTCATTTTTAATTTAAAAGGATCTAGGTGAAGATCCTTTTTGATAATCTC
ATGACCAAAATCCCTTAACGTGAGTTTTCGTTCCACTGAGCGTCAGACCCCGTAGAAAAGATCAAAGGAT
CTTCTTGAGATCCTTTTTTTCTGCGCGTAATCTGCTGCTTGCAAACAAAAAAACCACCGCTACCAGCGGT
GGTTTGTTTGCCGGATCAAGAGCTACCAACTCTTTTTCCGAAGGTAACTGGCTTCAGCAGAGCGCAGATA
CCAAATACTGTTCTTCTAGTGTAGCCGTAGTTAGGCCACCACTTCAAGAACTCTGTAGCACCGCCTACAT
ACCTCGCTCTGCTAATCCTGTTACCAGTGGCTGCTGCCAGTGGCGATAAGTCGTGTCTTACCGGGTTGGA
CTCAAGACGATAGTTACCGGATAAGGCGCAGCGGTCGGGCTGAACGGGGGGTTCGTGCACACAGCCCAGC
TTGGAGCGAACGACCTACACCGAACTGAGATACCTACAGCGTGAGCTATGAGAAAGCGCCACGCTTCCCG
AAGGGAGAAAGGCGGACAGGTATCCGGTAAGCGGCAGGGTCGGAACAGGAGAGCGCACGAGGGAGCTTCC
AGGGGGAAACGCCTGGTATCTTTATAGTCCTGTCGGGTTTCGCCACCTCTGACTTGAGCGTCGATTTTTG
TGATGCTCGTCAGGGGGGCGGAGCCTATGGAAAAACGCCAGCAACGCGGCCTTTTTACGGTTCCTGGCCT
TTTGCTGGCCTTTTGCTCACATGTTCTTTCCTGCGTTATCCCCTGATTCTGTGGATAACCGTATTACCGC
CTTTGAGTGAGCTGATACCGCTCGCCGCAGCCGAACGACCGAGCGCAGCGAGTCAGTGAGCGAGGAAGCG
GAAGAGCGCCCAATACGCAAACCGCCTCTCCCCGCGCGTTGGCCGATTCATTAATGCAGCTGGCACGACA
GGTTTCCCGACTGGAAAGCGGGCAGTGAGCGCAACGCAATTAATGTGAGTTAGCTCACTCATTAGGCACC
CCAGGCTTTACACTTTATGCTTCCGGCTCGTATGTTGTGTGGAATTGTGAGCGGATAACAATTTCACACA
GGAAACAGCTATGACCATGATTACGCCAAGCTCTAGCTAGAGGTCGACCAATTCTCATGTTTGACAGCTT
ATCATCGCAGATCCGGGCAACGTTGTTGCCATTGCTGCAGGCGCAGAACTGGTAGGTATGGAAGATCTAT
ACATTGAATCAATATTGGCAATTAGCCATATTAGTCATTGGTTATATAGCATAAATCAATATTGGCTATT
GGCCATTGCATACGTTGTATCTATATCATAATATGTACATTTATATTGGCTCATGTCCAATATGACCGC
